>Addgene plasmid #115887 | pAPM-D4 miR30-MORC2 ts2 | addgene full sequence | sequence record 232843 | Addgene NGS Result
AATCTGCTTAGGGTTAGGCGTTTTGCGCTGCTTCGCGATGTACGGGCCAGATATACGCGCTGTGGAATGT
GTGTCAGTTAGGGTGTGGAAAGTCCCCAGGCTCCCCAGCAGGCAGAAGTATGCAAAGCATGCATCTCAAT
TAGTCAGCAACCAGGTGTGGAAAGTCCCCAGGCTCCCCAGCAGGCAGAAGTATGCAAAGCATGCATCTCA
ATTAGTCAGCAACCATAGTCCCGCCCCTAACTCCGCCCATCCCGCCCCTAACTCCGCCCAGTTCCGCCCA
TTCTCCGCCCCATGGCTGACTAATTTTTTTTATTTATGCAGAGGCCGAGGCCGCCTCTGCCTCTGAGCTA
TTCCAGAAGTAGTGAGGAGGCTTTTTTGGAGGCCTAGGCTTTTGCAAAAAGCTCGCGTTGACATTGATTA
TTGACTAGTTATTAATAGTAATCAATTACGGGGTCATTAGTTCATAGCCCATATATGGAGTTCCGCGTTA
CATAACTTACGGTAAATGGCCCGCCTGGCTGACCGCCCAACGACCCCCGCCCATTGACGTCAATAATGAC
GTATGTTCCCATAGTAACGCCAATAGGGACTTTCCATTGACGTCAATGGGTGGAGTATTTACGGTAAACT
GCCCACTTGGCAGTACATCAAGTGTATCATATGCCAAGTACGCCCCCTATTGACGTCAATGACGGTAAAT
GGCCCGCCTGGCATTATGCCCAGTACATGACCTTATGGGACTTTCCTACTTGGCAGTACATCTACGTATT
AGTCATCGCTATTACCATGGTGATGCGGTTTTGGCAGTACATCAATGGGCGTGGATAGCGGTTTGACTCA
CGGGGATTTCCAAGTCTCCACCCCATTGACGTCAATGGGAGTTTGTTTTGGCACCAAAATCAACGGGACT
TTCCAAAATGTCGTAACAACTCCGCCCCATTGACGCAAATGGGCGGTAGGCGTGTACGGTGGGAGGTCTA
TATAAGCAGCGCGTTTTGCCTGTACTGGGTCTCTCTGGTTAGACCAGATCTGAGCCTGGGAGCTCTCTGG
CTAACTAGGGAACCCACTGCTTAAGCCTCAATAAAGCTTGCCTTGAGTGCTTCAAGTAGTGTGTGCCCGT
CTGTTGTGTGACTCTGGTAACTAGAGATCCCTCAGACCCTTTTAGTCAGTGTGGAAAATCTCTAGCAGTG
GCGCCCGAACAGGGACTTGAAAGCGAAAGGGAAACCAGAGGAGCTCTCTCGACGCAGGACTCGGCTTGCT
GAAGCGCGCACGGCAAGAGGCGAGGGGCGGCGACTGGTGAGTACGCCAAAAATTTTGACTAGCGGAGGCT
AGAAGGAGAGAGATGGGTGCGAGAGCGTCAGTATTAAGCGGGGGAGAATTAGATCGCGATGGGAAAAAAT
TCGGTTAAGGCCAGGGGGAAAGAAAAAATATAAATTAAAACATATAGTATGGGCAAGCAGGGAGCTAGAA
CGATTCGCAGTTAATCCTGGCCTGTTAGAAACATCAGAAGGCTGTAGACAAATACTGGGACAGCTACAAC
CATCCCTTCAGACAGGATCAGAAGAACTTAGATCATTATATAATACAGTAGCAACCCTCTATTGTGTGCA
TCAAAGGATAGAGATAAAAGACACCAAGGAAGCTTTAGACAAGATAGAGGAAGAGCAAAACAAAAGTAAG
ACCACCGCACAGCAAGCGGCCGGCCGCTGATCTTCAGACCTGGAGGAGGAGATATGAGGGACAATTGGAG
AAGTGAATTATATAAATATAAAGTAGTAAAAATTGAACCATTAGGAGTAGCACCCACCAAGGCAAAGAGA
AGAGTGGTGCAGAGAGAAAAAAGAGCAGTGGGAATAGGAGCTTTGTTCCTTGGGTTCTTGGGAGCAGCAG
GAAGCACTATGGGCGCAGCGTCAATGACGCTGACGGTACAGGCCAGACAATTATTGTCTGGTATAGTGCA
GCAGCAGAACAATTTGCTGAGGGCTATTGAGGCGCAACAGCATCTGTTGCAACTCACAGTCTGGGGCATC
AAGCAGCTCCAGGCAAGAATCCTGGCTGTGGAAAGATACCTAAAGGATCAACAGCTCCTGGGGATTTGGG
GTTGCTCTGGAAAACTCATTTGCACCACTGCTGTGCCTTGGAATGCTAGTTGGAGTAATAAATCTCTGGA
ACAGATTTGGAATCACACGACCTGGATGGAGTGGGACAGAGAAATTAACAATTACACAAGCTTAATACAC
TCCTTAATTGAAGAATCGCAAAACCAGCAAGAAAAGAATGAACAAGAATTATTGGAATTAGATAAATGGG
CAAGTTTGTGGAATTGGTTTAACATAACAAATTGGCTGTGGTATATAAAATTATTCATAATGATAGTAGG
AGGCTTGGTAGGTTTAAGAATAGTTTTTGCTGTACTTTCTATAGTGAATAGAGTTAGGCAGGGATATTCA
CCATTATCGTTTCAGACCCACCTCCCAACCCCGAGGGGACCCGACAGGCCCGAAGGAATAGAAGAAGAAG
GTGGAGAGAGAGACAGAGACAGATCCATTCGATTAGTGAACGGATCGGCACTGCGTGCGCCAATTCTGCA
GACAAATGGCAGTATTCATCCACAATTTTAAAAGAAAAGGGGGGATTGGGGGGTACAGTGCAGGGGAAAG
AATAGTAGACATAATAGCAACAGACATACAAACTAAAGAATTACAAAAACAAATTACAAAAATTCAAAAT
TTTCGGGTTTATTACAGGGACAGCAGAGATCCAGTTTGGTTAATTAACTGCAGCCCCGATAAAATAAAAG
ATTTTATTTAGTCTCCAGAAAAAGGGGGGAATGAAAGACCCCACCTGTAGGTTTGGCAAGCTAGCTGCAG
TAACGCCATTTTGCAAGGCATGGAAAAATACCAAACCAAGAATAGAGAAGTTCAGATCAAGGGCGGGTAC
ATGAAAATAGCTAACGTTGGGCCAAACAGGATATCTGCGGTGAGCAGTTTCGGCCCCGGCCCGGGGCCAA
GAACAGATGGTCACCGCAGTTTCGGCCCCGGCCCGAGGCCAAGAACAGATGGTCCCCAGATATGGCCCAA
CCCTCAGCAGTTTCTTAAGACCCATCAGATGTTTCCAGGCTCCCCCAAGGACCTGAAATGACCCTGCGCC
TTATTTGAATTAACCAATCAGCCTGCTTCTCGCTTCTGTTCGCGCGCTTCTGCTTCCCGAGCTCTATAAA
AGAGCTCACAACCCCTCACTCGGCGCGCCAGTCCTCCGACAGACTGAGTCGCCCGGGGGTCTAGAACGCG
TGCCGCCATGACCGAATACAAACCTACCGTGAGGCTGGCTACAAGAGATGATGTCCCAAGGGCTGTGAGA
ACACTGGCCGCCGCTTTTGCCGATTACCCTGCCACACGCCACACTGTGGACCCAGATCGGCATATCGAGA
GAGTGACTGAGCTGCAGGAACTGTTCCTGACCCGAGTGGGCCTGGACATTGGGAAGGTCTGGGTCGCAGA
CGATGGAGCAGCTGTGGCTGTCTGGACCACACCAGAGAGCGTGGAAGCCGGAGCTGTCTTTGCAGAGATC
GGCCCTAGAATGGCAGAACTGAGCGGCTCCAGGCTGGCAGCACAGCAGCAGATGGAGGGACTGCTGGCCC
CACACAGGCCTAAGGAACCAGCATGGTTCCTGGCTACCGTGGGGGTCTCTCCTGACCATCAGGGCAAAGG
ACTGGGAAGTGCTGTGGTCCTGCCAGGAGTGGAGGCTGCAGAACGAGCTGGAGTCCCTGCATTTCTGGAG
ACCTCTGCTCCACGAAACCTGCCCTTCTATGAACGGCTGGGCTTTACTGTGACCGCAGATGTGGAGGTCC
CCGAAGGACCTAGGACCTGGTGCATGACACGCAAACCCGGCGCCTGAGCGATCGCCGCGGCCGCCTTCTT
AACCCAACAGAAGGCTCGAGAAGGTATATTGCTGTTGACAGTGAGCGACAGCTGAGTTCTGTGGAAAAAT
AGTGAAGCCACAGATGTATTTTTCCACAGAACTCAGCTGGTGCCTACTGCCTCGGACTTCAAGGGGCTAG
AATTCGGCAGCTGTAGATCTTAGCCACTTTTTAAAAGAAAAGGGGGGACTGGAAGGGCTAACTGCATCCG
GACTGTACTGGGTCTCTCTGGTTAGACCAGATCTGAGCCTGGGAGCTCTCTGGCTAACTAGGGAACCCAC
TGCTTAAGCCTCAATAAAGCTTGCCTTGAGTGCTTCAAGTAGTGTGTGCCCGTCTGTTGTGTGACTCTGG
TAACTAGAGATCCCTCAGACCCTTTTAGTCAGTGTGGAAAATCTCTAGCAGGGCCCGTTTCATGTGAGCA
AAAGGCCAGCAAAAGGCCAGGAACCGTAAAAAGGCCGCGTTGCTGGCGTTTTTCCATAGGCTCCGCCCCC
CTGACGAGCATCACAAAAATCGACGCTCAAGTCAGAGGTGGCGAAACCCGACAGGACTATAAAGATACCA
GGCGTTTCCCCCTGGAAGCTCCCTCGTGCGCTCTCCTGTTCCGACCCTGCCGCTTACCGGATACCTGTCC
GCCTTTCTCCCTTCGGGAAGCGTGGCGCTTTCTCATAGCTCACGCTGTAGGTATCTCAGTTCGGTGTAGG
TCGTTCGCTCCAAGCTGGGCTGTGTGCACGAACCCCCCGTTCAGCCCGACCGCTGCGCCTTATCCGGTAA
CTATCGTCTTGAGTCCAACCCGGTAAGACACGACTTATCGCCACTGGCAGCAGCCACTGGTAACAGGATT
AGCAGAGCGAGGTATGTAGGCGGTGCTACAGAGTTCTTGAAGTGGTGGCCTAACTACGGCTACACTAGAA
GAACAGTATTTGGTATCTGCGCTCTGCTGAAGCCAGTTACCTTCGGAAAAAGAGTTGGTAGCTCTTGATC
CGGCAAACAAACCACCGCTGGTAGCGGTGGTTTTTTTGTTTGCAAGCAGCAGATTACGCGCAGAAAAAAA
GGATCTCAAGAAGATCCTTTGATCTTTTCTACGGGGTCTGACGCTCAGTGGAACGAAAACTCACGTTAAG
GGATTTTGGTCATGAGATTATCAAAAAGGATCTTCACCTAGATCCTTTTAAATTAAAAATGAAGTTTTAA
ATCAATCTAAAGTATATATGAGTAAACTTGGTCTGACAGTTACCAATGCTTAATCAGTGAGGCACCTATC
TCAGCGATCTGTCTATTTCGTTCATCCATAGTTGCCTGACTCCCCGTCGTGTAGATAACTACGATACGGG
AGGGCTTACCATCTGGCCCCAGTGCTGCAATGATACCGCGAGACCCACGCTCACCGGCTCCAGATTTATC
AGCAATAAACCAGCCAGCCGGAAGGGCCGAGCGCAGAAGTGGTCCTGCAACTTTATCCGCCTCCATCCAG
TCTATTAATTGTTGCCGGGAAGCTAGAGTAAGTAGTTCGCCAGTTAATAGTTTGCGCAACGTTGTTGCCA
TTGCTACAGGCATCGTGGTGTCACGCTCGTCGTTTGGTATGGCTTCATTCAGCTCCGGTTCCCAACGATC
AAGGCGAGTTACATGATCCCCCATGTTGTGCAAAAAAGCGGTTAGCTCCTTCGGTCCTCCGATCGTTGTC
AGAAGTAAGTTGGCCGCAGTGTTATCACTCATGGTTATGGCAGCACTGCATAATTCTCTTACTGTCATGC
CATCCGTAAGATGCTTTTCTGTGACTGGTGAGTACTCAACCAAGTCATTCTGAGAATAGTGTATGCGGCG
ACCGAGTTGCTCTTGCCCGGCGTCAATACGGGATAATACCGCGCCACATAGCAGAACTTTAAAAGTGCTC
ATCATTGGAAAACGTTCTTCGGGGCGAAAACTCTCAAGGATCTTACCGCTGTTGAGATCCAGTTCGATGT
AACCCACTCGTGCACCCAACTGATCTTCAGCATCTTTTACTTTCACCAGCGTTTCTGGGTGAGCAAAAAC
AGGAAGGCAAAATGCCGCAAAAAAGGGAATAAGGGCGACACGGAAATGTTGAATACTCATACTCTTCCTT
TTTCAATATTATTGAAGCATTTATCAGGGTTATTGTCTCATGAGCGGATACATATTTGAATGTATTTAGA
AAAATAAACAAATAGGGGTTCCGCGCACATTTCCCCGAAAAGTGCCACCTGACGTCGACGGATCGGGAGA
TCTCCCGATCCCCTATGGTGCACTCTCAGTACAATCTGCTCTGATGCCGCATAGTTAAGCCAGTATCTGC
TCCCTGCTTGTGTGTTGGAGGTCGCTGAGTAGTGCGCGAGCAAAATTTAAGCTACAACAAGGCAAGGCTT
GACCGACAATTGCATGAAG
Features (pLannotate 1.2.2; 19 found; start..end, strand, type, name):
     69..398     +  promoter       SV40 promoter: SV40 enhancer and early promoter
    410..789     +  enhancer       CMV enhancer: human cytomegalovirus immediate early enhancer
    790..989     +  promoter       CMV promoter: human cytomegalovirus (CMV) immediate early promoter
   1007..1187    +  LTR            5' LTR (truncated): truncated 5' long terminal repeat (LTR) from HIV-1
   1234..1359    +  misc_feature   HIV-1 Ψ: packaging signal of human immunodeficiency virus type 1
   1343..1681    +  CDS            HIV-1 gag (fragment): gag protein from human immunodeficiency virus 1; gag
   1856..2089    +  misc_feature   RRE: The Rev response element (RRE) of HIV-1 allows for Rev-dependent mRNA export from the nucleus to the cytoplasm.
   2466..2566    +  CDS            Rev (fragment): human immunodeficiency virus 1 (HIV-1) Rev protein; rev; enhances nuclear export of unspliced and incompletely spliced viral mRNAs
   2616..2733    +  misc_feature   cPPT/CTS: central polypurine tract and central termination sequence of HIV-1
   2870..3277    +  promoter       SFFV promoter: spleen focus-forming virus long terminal repeat (LTR) promoter
   3298..3894    +  CDS            pac: PUAC_STRAD - Protein predicted: Swiss-Prot protein existence level 4. Detoxification of puromycin. From Streptomyces alboniger.
   3919..3964    +  ncRNA          5' miR-30a (fragment): sequence upstream of the 71-nt precursor of the human miR-30a microRNA (Zeng et al., 2002) miRNA
   4034..4059    +  ncRNA          3' miR-30a (fragment): sequence downstream of the 71-nt precursor of the human miR-30a microRNA (Zeng et al., 2002) miRNA
   4089..4108    +  misc_feature   cPPT/CTS (fragment): central polypurine tract and central termination sequence of HIV-1
   4140..4320    +  LTR            5' LTR (truncated): truncated 5' long terminal repeat (LTR) from HIV-1
   4391..4979    -  rep_origin     ori: high-copy-number ColE1/pMB1/pBR322/pUC origin of replication
   5150..6010    -  CDS            AmpR: β-lactamase; bla; confers resistance to ampicillin, carbenicillin, and related antibiotics
   6011..6115    -  promoter       AmpR promoter: bla
   6174..6226    -  misc_feature   bom (fragment): basis of mobility region from pBR322
