[The description below was written by a language model from this plasmid's Addgene catalogue record and pLannotate feature annotations shown in this document.]
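Description:
pAPM-D4 miR30-MORC2 ts2 is an HIV-1-based lentiviral transfer vector built on the pAPM-D4-mir30 backbone for stable knockdown of human MORC2. In bacteria it is maintained through a high-copy ColE1/pUC-type origin and selected with ampicillin via the β-lactamase gene. A fragment of the pBR322 bom region is also annotated. The full-sequence record is about 6.3 kb.

The viral portion begins with SV40 enhancer/early promoter and CMV enhancer/promoter elements placed directly upstream of a truncated 5' LTR, an arrangement that normally drives genomic RNA transcription in packaging cells. This is followed by the Ψ packaging signal with an adjoining gag fragment, the Rev response element for Rev-dependent nuclear export of the unspliced genome, and the cPPT/CTS, which aids nuclear import of the reverse-transcribed genome. A second truncated LTR closes the provirus; the annotation software labels it as a 5' LTR, but its position corresponds to the 3' LTR. No WPRE is annotated.

The payload is a single transcription unit driven by the spleen focus-forming virus (SFFV) LTR promoter. It encodes puromycin N-acetyltransferase (pac), followed immediately by a short hairpin targeting MORC2 embedded between 5' and 3' flanking sequences of human miR-30a. Because the hairpin sits in a microRNA scaffold, it can be expressed from this Pol II promoter on the same transcript as the resistance gene and processed by the endogenous microRNA pathway, which links puromycin selection to shRNA expression in transduced cells. The "ts2" in the name presumably denotes one of several target sites, although the record does not say so. The associated publication concerns HUSH complex-mediated transcriptional repression of proviruses and its counteraction by Vpx and Vpr.
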