Addgene plasmid #115887: pAPM-D4 miR30-MORC2 ts2
Purpose: MORC2 knockdown
Depositing lab: Jeremy Luban. Depositing organization: University of Massachusetts, Worcester. Publication: Primate immunodeficiency virus proteins Vpx and Vpr counteract transcriptional repression of proviruses by the HUSH complex. Yurkovetskiy L, Guney MH, Kim K, Goh SL, McCauley S, Dauphin A, Diehl WE, Luban J. Nat Microbiol. 2018 Dec;3(12):1354-1361. doi: 10.1038/s41564-018-0256-x. Epub 2018 Oct 8. PubMed 30297740.
Backbone
  Vector backbone: pAPM-D4-mir30
  Vector type: Lentiviral
  Selectable markers: Puromycin
Growth in bacteria
  Bacterial resistance: Ampicillin, 100 μg/mL
  Growth temperature: 30°C
  Growth strain: NEB Stable
  Copy number: High Copy
Gene/Insert
  Gene/Insert name: MORC2 shRNA
  gRNA/shRNA sequence: TTTTCCACAGAACTCAGCT
  Species: H. sapiens (human)
  Entrez Gene: MORC2 (a.k.a. CMT2Z, DIGFAN, ZCW3, ZCWCC1)
  Promoter: SFFV
  Cloning method: Restriction Enzyme; 5′ cloning site Unknown (unknown if destroyed); 3′ cloning site Unknown (unknown if destroyed)
Terms and licenses: Academic/Nonprofit Terms; Industry Terms: Not Available to Industry
Depositor comments: PuroR . Please visit https://www.biorxiv.org/content/early/2018/04/03/293001 for bioRxiv preprint.
How to cite: pAPM-D4 miR30-MORC2 ts2 was a gift from Jeremy Luban (Addgene plasmid # 115887 ; http://n2t.net/addgene:115887 ; RRID:Addgene_115887)
